Addgene plasmid #211632: lenti-ERCC6L gRNA1
Purpose: sgRNA-1 against ERCC6L
Depositing lab: Agnel Sfeir. Depositing organization: Memorial Sloan-Kettering Cancer Center. Publication: RHINO directs MMEJ to repair DNA breaks in mitosis. Brambati A, Sacco O, Porcella S, Heyza J, Kareh M, Schmidt JC, Sfeir A. Science. 2023 Aug 11;381(6658):653-660. doi: 10.1126/science.adh3694. Epub 2023 Jul 13. PubMed 37440612.
Backbone
  Vector backbone: pLenti
  Backbone size w/o insert (bp): 8034
  Total vector size (bp): 8054
  Vector type: Mammalian Expression, CRISPR
  Selectable markers: Puromycin
Growth in bacteria
  Bacterial resistance: Ampicillin, 100 μg/mL
  Growth temperature: 37°C
  Growth strain: NEB Stable
  Copy number: Unknown
Gene/Insert
  Gene/Insert name: sgRNA ERCC6L
  gRNA/shRNA sequence: GAATTCATCAAGTGGACTCC
  Species: Synthetic
  Promoter: U6
  Cloning method: Unknown
  Sequencing primers: 5′ gactatcatatgcttaccgt
Terms and licenses: Academic/Nonprofit Terms; Industry Terms: Not Available to Industry
How to cite: lenti-ERCC6L gRNA1 was a gift from Agnel Sfeir (Addgene plasmid # 211632 ; http://n2t.net/addgene:211632 ; RRID:Addgene_211632)
