[The description below was written by a language model from this plasmid's Addgene catalogue record and pLannotate feature annotations shown in this document.]
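Description:
lenti-ERCC6L gRNA1 is a lentiviral CRISPR guide-expression plasmid built on a pLenti backbone. It delivers a single guide RNA (the first of the depositor's guides) against ERCC6L into mammalian cells. The 20-nt spacer sits between a human U6 RNA polymerase III promoter and the Streptococcus pyogenes Cas9 gRNA scaffold. No Cas9 coding sequence is annotated, so the nuclease must be supplied separately, for example from a Cas9-expressing cell line or a second vector. Downstream of the guide cassette, an EF-1α core promoter drives EGFP followed by a puromycin N-acetyltransferase coding region. Transduced cells can therefore be tracked by green fluorescence and selected with puromycin. The element linking the two reading frames is not annotated. A WPRE follows to enhance transcript stability and expression.

The viral framework is third-generation and self-inactivating. A CMV enhancer/promoter replaces the U3 region of a truncated 5' LTR to drive genomic RNA production in packaging cells. It is followed by the HIV-1 Ψ packaging signal with a gag fragment, the RRE for Rev-dependent export, the cPPT/CTS, and a ΔU3 3' LTR with a bGH polyadenylation signal. Outside the LTRs, the backbone carries an SV40 promoter/EM7-driven bleomycin/Zeocin resistance cassette, an f1 origin, a high-copy ColE1/pUC origin and AmpR for ampicillin selection in E. coli.

The sequenced record is 9,551 nt, noticeably longer than the catalogue's stated total of 8,054 bp, and the catalogue does not mention the EGFP reporter. The construct was deposited with a study of microhomology-mediated end joining repair of DNA breaks in mitosis, and its recorded purpose is targeting ERCC6L.
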