Features (pLannotate 1.2.2; 33 found; start..end, strand, type, name):
    132..232     +  CDS            Rev (fragment): human immunodeficiency virus 1 (HIV-1) Rev protein; rev; enhances nuclear export of unspliced and incompletely spliced viral mRNAs
    282..399     +  misc_feature   cPPT/CTS: central polypurine tract and central termination sequence of HIV-1
    450..690     +  promoter       U6 promoter: RNA polymerase III promoter for human U6 snRNA
    720..795     +  misc_RNA       gRNA scaffold: guide RNA scaffold for the Streptococcus pyogenes CRISPR/Cas9 system
    813..831     +  CDS            small t antigen (fragment): SV40 (simian virus 40) small t antigen
    857..1068    +  promoter       EF-1α core promoter: core promoter for human elongation factor EF-1α
   1082..1798    +  CDS            EGFP: EGFP is a basic (constitutively fluorescent) green fluorescent protein published in 1996, derived from Aequorea victoria. It is reported to be a rapidly-maturing weak dimer with moderate acid sensitivity.
   1885..2482    +  CDS            PuroR (fragment): puromycin N-acetyltransferase; pac from Streptomyces; confers resistance to puromycin
   2498..3086    +  misc_feature   WPRE: woodchuck hepatitis virus posttranscriptional regulatory element
   3137..3156    +  misc_feature   cPPT/CTS (fragment): central polypurine tract and central termination sequence of HIV-1
   3158..3391    +  LTR            3' LTR (ΔU3): self-inactivating 3' long terminal repeat (LTR) from HIV-1
   3423..3647    +  polyA_signal   bGH poly(A) signal: bovine growth hormone polyadenylation signal
   3651..3672    +  promoter       SV40 promoter (fragment): SV40 enhancer and early promoter
   3693..4121    +  rep_origin     f1 ori (sequence partly withheld): f1 bacteriophage origin of replication; arrow indicates direction of (+) strand synthesis
   4135..4464    +  promoter       SV40 promoter: SV40 enhancer and early promoter
   4512..4539    +  promoter       EM7 promoter (fragment): synthetic bacterial promoter&nbsp
   4565..4939    +  CDS            BleoR: antibiotic-binding protein; Sh ble from Streptoalloteichus hindustanus; confers resistance to bleomycin, phleomycin, and Zeocin™
   4949..5074    +  CDS            ble (fragment): BLE_KLEPN - Experimental evidence at protein level: Swiss-Prot protein existence level 1. Binding protein with a strong affinity to the bleomycin family of antibiotics. Binds to CL990; an antimitotic-antibiotic compound. From Klebsiella pneumoniae.
   5069..5190    +  polyA_signal   SV40 poly(A) signal: SV40 polyadenylation signal
   5263..5279    -  protein_bind   lac operator: The lac repressor binds to the lac operator to inhibit transcription in E. coli. This inhibition can be relieved by adding lactose or isopropyl-β-D-thiogalactopyranoside (IPTG). lac repressor encoded by lacI
   5287..5317    -  promoter       lac promoter: promoter for the E. coli lac operon
   5332..5353    -  protein_bind   CAP binding site: CAP binding activates transcription in the presence of cAMP. E. coli catabolite activator protein
   5366..5458    -  CDS            lacI (fragment): lac repressor; lacI; The lac repressor binds to the lac operator to inhibit transcription in E. coli. This inhibition can be relieved by adding lactose or isopropyl-β-D-thiogalactopyranoside (IPTG).
   5641..6229    -  rep_origin     ori: high-copy-number ColE1/pMB1/pBR322/pUC origin of replication
   6400..7260    -  CDS            AmpR: β-lactamase; bla; confers resistance to ampicillin, carbenicillin, and related antibiotics
   7261..7365    -  promoter       AmpR promoter: bla
   7424..7476    -  misc_feature   bom (fragment): basis of mobility region from pBR322
   7631..8010    +  enhancer       CMV enhancer: human cytomegalovirus immediate early enhancer
   8011..8210    +  promoter       CMV promoter: human cytomegalovirus (CMV) immediate early promoter
   8228..8408    +  LTR            5' LTR (truncated): truncated 5' long terminal repeat (LTR) from HIV-1
   8455..8580    +  misc_feature   HIV-1 Ψ: packaging signal of human immunodeficiency virus type 1
   8564..8927    +  CDS            HIV-1 gag (fragment): gag protein from human immunodeficiency virus 1; gag
   9073..9306    +  misc_feature   RRE: The Rev response element (RRE) of HIV-1 allows for Rev-dependent mRNA export from the nucleus to the cytoplasm.
>Addgene plasmid #211632 | lenti-ERCC6L gRNA1 | addgene full sequence | sequence record 420411 | Addgene NGS Result
TAACAAATTGGCTGTGGTATATAAAATTATTCATAATGATAGTAGGAGGCTTGGTAGGTTTAAGAATAGT
TTTTGCTGTACTTTCTATAGTGAATAGAGTTAGGCAGGGATATTCACCATTATCGTTTCAGACCCACCTC
CCAACCCCGAGGGGACCCGACAGGCCCGAAGGAATAGAAGAAGAAGGTGGAGAGAGAGACAGAGACAGAT
CCATTCGATTAGTGAACGGATCGGCACTGCGTGCGCCAATTCTGCAGACAAATGGCAGTATTCATCCACA
ATTTTAAAAGAAAAGGGGGGATTGGGGGGTACAGTGCAGGGGAAAGAATAGTAGACATAATAGCAACAGA
CATACAAACTAAAGAATTACAAAAACAAATTACAAAAATTCAAAATTTTCGGGTTTATTACAGGGACAGC
AGAGATCCAGTTTGGTTAATTAAGGTACCGAGGGCCTATTTCCCATGATTCCTTCATATTTGCATATACG
ATACAAGGCTGTTAGAGAGATAATTAGAATTAATTTGACTGTAAACACAAAGATATTAGTACAAAATACG
TGACGTAGAAAGTAATAATTTCTTGGGTAGTTTGCAGTTTTAAAATTATGTTTTAAAATGGACTATCATA
TGCTTACCGTAACTTGAAAGTATTTCGATTTCTTGGCTTTATATATCTTGTGGAAAGGACGAAACACCGG
AATTCATCAAGTGGACTCCGTTTTAGAGCTAGAAATAGCAAGTTAAAATAAGGCTAGTCCGTTATCAACT
TGAAAAAGTGGCACCGAGTCGGTGCTTTTTTGAATTCGCTAGCTAGGTCTTGAAAGGAGTGGGAATTGGC
TCCGGTGCCCGTCAGTGGGCAGAGCGCACATCGCCCACAGTCCCCGAGAAGTTGGGGGGAGGGGTCGGCA
ATTGATCCGGTGCCTAGAGAAGGTGGCGCGGGGTAAACTGGGAAAGTGATGTCGTGTACTGGCTCCGCCT
TTTTCCCGAGGGTGGGGGAGAACCGTATATAAGTGCAGTAGTCGCCGTGAACGTTCTTTTTCGCAACGGG
TTTGCCGCCAGAACACAGGACCGGTGCCACCATGGTGAGCAAGGGCGAGGAGCTGTTCACCGGGGTGGTG
CCCATCCTGGTCGAGCTGGACGGCGACGTAAACGGCCACAAGTTCAGCGTGTCCGGCGAGGGCGAGGGCG
ATGCCACCTACGGCAAGCTGACCCTGAAGTTCATCTGCACCACCGGCAAGCTGCCCGTGCCCTGGCCCAC
CCTCGTGACCACCCTGACCTACGGCGTGCAGTGCTTCAGCCGCTACCCCGACCACATGAAGCAGCACGAC
TTCTTCAAGTCCGCCATGCCCGAAGGCTACGTCCAGGAGCGCACCATCTTCTTCAAGGACGACGGCAACT
ACAAGACCCGCGCCGAGGTGAAGTTCGAGGGCGACACCCTGGTGAACCGCATCGAGCTGAAGGGCATCGA
CTTCAAGGAGGACGGCAACATCCTGGGGCACAAGCTGGAGTACAACTACAACAGCCACAACGTCTATATC
ATGGCCGACAAGCAGAAGAACGGCATCAAGGTGAACTTCAAGATCCGCCACAACATCGAGGACGGCAGCG
TGCAGCTCGCCGACCACTACCAGCAGAACACCCCCATCGGCGACGGCCCCGTGCTGCTGCCCGACAACCA
CTACCTGAGCACCCAGTCCGCCCTGAGCAAAGACCCCAACGAGAAGCGCGATCACATGGTCCTGCTGGAG
TTCGTGACCGCCGCCGGGATCACTCTCGGCATGGACGAGCTGTACAAGCCCAAGAAAAAGCGGAAAGTGG
GATCCGGCGCAACAAACTTCTCTCTGCTGAAACAAGCCGGAGATGTCGAAGAGAATCCTGGACCGACCGA
GTACAAGCCCACGGTGCGCCTCGCCACCCGCGACGACGTCCCCAGGGCCGTACGCACCCTCGCCGCCGCG
TTCGCCGACTACCCCGCCACGCGCCACACCGTCGATCCGGACCGCCACATCGAGCGGGTCACCGAGCTGC
AAGAACTCTTCCTCACGCGCGTCGGGCTCGACATCGGCAAGGTGTGGGTCGCGGACGACGGCGCCGCGGT
GGCGGTCTGGACCACGCCGGAGAGCGTCGAAGCGGGGGCGGTGTTCGCCGAGATCGGCCCGCGCATGGCC
GAGTTGAGCGGTTCCCGGCTGGCCGCGCAGCAACAGATGGAAGGCCTCCTGGCGCCGCACCGGCCCAAGG
AGCCCGCGTGGTTCCTGGCCACCGTCGGAGTCTCGCCCGACCACCAGGGCAAGGGTCTGGGCAGCGCCGT
CGTGCTCCCCGGAGTGGAGGCGGCCGAGCGCGCCGGGGTGCCCGCCTTCCTGGAGACCTCCGCGCCCCGC
AACCTCCCCTTCTACGAGCGGCTCGGCTTCACCGTCACCGCCGACGTCGAGGTGCCCGAAGGACCGCGCA
CCTGGTGCATGACCCGCAAGCCCGGTGCCTGAACGCGTTAAGTCGACAATCAACCTCTGGATTACAAAAT
TTGTGAAAGATTGACTGGTATTCTTAACTATGTTGCTCCTTTTACGCTATGTGGATACGCTGCTTTAATG
CCTTTGTATCATGCTATTGCTTCCCGTATGGCTTTCATTTTCTCCTCCTTGTATAAATCCTGGTTGCTGT
CTCTTTATGAGGAGTTGTGGCCCGTTGTCAGGCAACGTGGCGTGGTGTGCACTGTGTTTGCTGACGCAAC
CCCCACTGGTTGGGGCATTGCCACCACCTGTCAGCTCCTTTCCGGGACTTTCGCTTTCCCCCTCCCTATT
GCCACGGCGGAACTCATCGCCGCCTGCCTTGCCCGCTGCTGGACAGGGGCTCGGCTGTTGGGCACTGACA
ATTCCGTGGTGTTGTCGGGGAAATCATCGTCCTTTCCTTGGCTGCTCGCCTGTGTTGCCACCTGGATTCT
GCGCGGGACGTCCTTCTGCTACGTCCCTTCGGCCCTCAATCCAGCGGACCTTCCTTCCCGCGGCCTGCTG
CCGGCTCTGCGGCCTCTTCCGCGTCTTCGCCTTCGCCCTCAGACGAGTCGGATCTCCCTTTGGGCCGCCT
CCCCGCGTCGACTTTAAGACCAATGACTTACAAGGCAGCTGTAGATCTTAGCCACTTTTTAAAAGAAAAG
GGGGGACTGGAAGGGCTAATTCACTCCCAACGAAGACAAGATCTGCTTTTTGCTTGTACTGGGTCTCTCT
GGTTAGACCAGATCTGAGCCTGGGAGCTCTCTGGCTAACTAGGGAACCCACTGCTTAAGCCTCAATAAAG
CTTGCCTTGAGTGCTTCAAGTAGTGTGTGCCCGTCTGTTGTGTGACTCTGGTAACTAGAGATCCCTCAGA
CCCTTTTAGTCAGTGTGGAAAATCTCTAGCAGGGCCCGTTTAAACCCGCTGATCAGCCTCGACTGTGCCT
TCTAGTTGCCAGCCATCTGTTGTTTGCCCCTCCCCCGTGCCTTCCTTGACCCTGGAAGGTGCCACTCCCA
CTGTCCTTTCCTAATAAAATGAGGAAATTGCATCGCATTGTCTGAGTAGGTGTCATTCTATTCTGGGGGG
TGGGGTGGGGCAGGACAGCAAGGGGGAGGATTGGGAAGACAATAGCAGGCATGCTGGGGATGCGGTGGGC
TCTATGGCTTCTGAGGCGGAAAGAACCAGCTGGGGCTCTAGGGGGTATCCCC
[124 nt withheld, positions 3693-3816]
C
[91 nt withheld, positions 3818-3908]
A
[49 nt withheld, positions 3910-3958]
CCTTTGACGTTGGAGTCCACGTTCTTT
[37 nt withheld, positions 3986-4022]
ACCCTATCTCGGTCTATTCTTTTGATTTATAAGGGATTTTGCCGATTTCGGCCTATTGGTTAAAAAATGA
GCTGATTTAACAAAAATTTAACGCGAATTAATTCTGTGGAATGTGTGTCAGTTAGGGTGTGGAAAGTCCC
CAGGCTCCCCAGCAGGCAGAAGTATGCAAAGCATGCATCTCAATTAGTCAGCAACCAGGTGTGGAAAGTC
CCCAGGCTCCCCAGCAGGCAGAAGTATGCAAAGCATGCATCTCAATTAGTCAGCAACCATAGTCCCGCCC
CTAACTCCGCCCATCCCGCCCCTAACTCCGCCCAGTTCCGCCCATTCTCCGCCCCATGGCTGACTAATTT
TTTTTATTTATGCAGAGGCCGAGGCCGCCTCTGCCTCTGAGCTATTCCAGAAGTAGTGAGGAGGCTTTTT
TGGAGGCCTAGGCTTTTGCAAAAAGCTCCCGGGAGCTTGTATATCCATTTTCGGATCTGATCAGCACGTG
TTGACAATTAATCATCGGCATAGTATAATACGACAAGGTGAGGAACTAAACCATGGCCAAGTTGACCAGT
GCCGTTCCGGTGCTCACCGCGCGCGACGTCGCCGGAGCGGTCGAGTTCTGGACCGACCGGCTCGGGTTCT
CCCGGGACTTCGTGGAGGACGACTTCGCCGGTGTGGTCCGGGACGACGTGACCCTGTTCATCAGCGCGGT
CCAGGACCAGGTGGTGCCGGACAACACCCTGGCCTGGGTGTGGGTGCGCGGCCTGGACGAGCTGTACGCC
GAGTGGTCGGAGGTCGTGTCCACGAACTTCCGGGACGCCTCCGGGCCGGCCATGACCGAGATCGGCGAGC
AGCCGTGGGGGCGGGAGTTCGCCCTGCGCGACCCGGCCGGCAACTGCGTGCACTTCGTGGCCGAGGAGCA
GGACTGACACGTGCTACGAGATTTCGATTCCACCGCCGCCTTCTATGAAAGGTTGGGCTTCGGAATCGTT
TTCCGGGACGCCGGCTGGATGATCCTCCAGCGCGGGGATCTCATGCTGGAGTTCTTCGCCCACCCCAACT
TGTTTATTGCAGCTTATAATGGTTACAAATAAAGCAATAGCATCACAAATTTCACAAATAAAGCATTTTT
TTCACTGCATTCTAGTTGTGGTTTGTCCAAACTCATCAATGTATCTTATCATGTCTGTATACCGTCGACC
TCTAGCTAGAGCTTGGCGTAATCATGGTCATAGCTGTTTCCTGTGTGAAATTGTTATCCGCTCACAATTC
CACACAACATACGAGCCGGAAGCATAAAGTGTAAAGCCTGGGGTGCCTAATGAGTGAGCTAACTCACATT
AATTGCGTTGCGCTCACTGCCCGCTTTCCAGTCGGGAAACCTGTCGTGCCAGCTGCATTAATGAATCGGC
CAACGCGCGGGGAGAGGCGGTTTGCGTATTGGGCGCTCTTCCGCTTCCTCGCTCACTGACTCGCTGCGCT
CGGTCGTTCGGCTGCGGCGAGCGGTATCAGCTCACTCAAAGGCGGTAATACGGTTATCCACAGAATCAGG
GGATAACGCAGGAAAGAACATGTGAGCAAAAGGCCAGCAAAAGGCCAGGAACCGTAAAAAGGCCGCGTTG
CTGGCGTTTTTCCATAGGCTCCGCCCCCCTGACGAGCATCACAAAAATCGACGCTCAAGTCAGAGGTGGC
GAAACCCGACAGGACTATAAAGATACCAGGCGTTTCCCCCTGGAAGCTCCCTCGTGCGCTCTCCTGTTCC
GACCCTGCCGCTTACCGGATACCTGTCCGCCTTTCTCCCTTCGGGAAGCGTGGCGCTTTCTCATAGCTCA
CGCTGTAGGTATCTCAGTTCGGTGTAGGTCGTTCGCTCCAAGCTGGGCTGTGTGCACGAACCCCCCGTTC
AGCCCGACCGCTGCGCCTTATCCGGTAACTATCGTCTTGAGTCCAACCCGGTAAGACACGACTTATCGCC
ACTGGCAGCAGCCACTGGTAACAGGATTAGCAGAGCGAGGTATGTAGGCGGTGCTACAGAGTTCTTGAAG
TGGTGGCCTAACTACGGCTACACTAGAAGAACAGTATTTGGTATCTGCGCTCTGCTGAAGCCAGTTACCT
TCGGAAAAAGAGTTGGTAGCTCTTGATCCGGCAAACAAACCACCGCTGGTAGCGGTGGTTTTTTTGTTTG
CAAGCAGCAGATTACGCGCAGAAAAAAAGGATCTCAAGAAGATCCTTTGATCTTTTCTACGGGGTCTGAC
GCTCAGTGGAACGAAAACTCACGTTAAGGGATTTTGGTCATGAGATTATCAAAAAGGATCTTCACCTAGA
TCCTTTTAAATTAAAAATGAAGTTTTAAATCAATCTAAAGTATATATGAGTAAACTTGGTCTGACAGTTA
CCAATGCTTAATCAGTGAGGCACCTATCTCAGCGATCTGTCTATTTCGTTCATCCATAGTTGCCTGACTC
CCCGTCGTGTAGATAACTACGATACGGGAGGGCTTACCATCTGGCCCCAGTGCTGCAATGATACCGCGAG
ACCCACGCTCACCGGCTCCAGATTTATCAGCAATAAACCAGCCAGCCGGAAGGGCCGAGCGCAGAAGTGG
TCCTGCAACTTTATCCGCCTCCATCCAGTCTATTAATTGTTGCCGGGAAGCTAGAGTAAGTAGTTCGCCA
GTTAATAGTTTGCGCAACGTTGTTGCCATTGCTACAGGCATCGTGGTGTCACGCTCGTCGTTTGGTATGG
CTTCATTCAGCTCCGGTTCCCAACGATCAAGGCGAGTTACATGATCCCCCATGTTGTGCAAAAAAGCGGT
TAGCTCCTTCGGTCCTCCGATCGTTGTCAGAAGTAAGTTGGCCGCAGTGTTATCACTCATGGTTATGGCA
GCACTGCATAATTCTCTTACTGTCATGCCATCCGTAAGATGCTTTTCTGTGACTGGTGAGTACTCAACCA
AGTCATTCTGAGAATAGTGTATGCGGCGACCGAGTTGCTCTTGCCCGGCGTCAATACGGGATAATACCGC
GCCACATAGCAGAACTTTAAAAGTGCTCATCATTGGAAAACGTTCTTCGGGGCGAAAACTCTCAAGGATC
TTACCGCTGTTGAGATCCAGTTCGATGTAACCCACTCGTGCACCCAACTGATCTTCAGCATCTTTTACTT
TCACCAGCGTTTCTGGGTGAGCAAAAACAGGAAGGCAAAATGCCGCAAAAAAGGGAATAAGGGCGACACG
GAAATGTTGAATACTCATACTCTTCCTTTTTCAATATTATTGAAGCATTTATCAGGGTTATTGTCTCATG
AGCGGATACATATTTGAATGTATTTAGAAAAATAAACAAATAGGGGTTCCGCGCACATTTCCCCGAAAAG
TGCCACCTGACGTCGACGGATCGGGAGATCTCCCGATCCCCTATGGTGCACTCTCAGTACAATCTGCTCT
GATGCCGCATAGTTAAGCCAGTATCTGCTCCCTGCTTGTGTGTTGGAGGTCGCTGAGTAGTGCGCGAGCA
AAATTTAAGCTACAACAAGGCAAGGCTTGACCGACAATTGCATGAAGAATCTGCTTAGGGTTAGGCGTTT
TGCGCTGCTTCGCGATGTACGGGCCAGATATACGCGTTGACATTGATTATTGACTAGTTATTAATAGTAA
TCAATTACGGGGTCATTAGTTCATAGCCCATATATGGAGTTCCGCGTTACATAACTTACGGTAAATGGCC
CGCCTGGCTGACCGCCCAACGACCCCCGCCCATTGACGTCAATAATGACGTATGTTCCCATAGTAACGCC
AATAGGGACTTTCCATTGACGTCAATGGGTGGAGTATTTACGGTAAACTGCCCACTTGGCAGTACATCAA
GTGTATCATATGCCAAGTACGCCCCCTATTGACGTCAATGACGGTAAATGGCCCGCCTGGCATTATGCCC
AGTACATGACCTTATGGGACTTTCCTACTTGGCAGTACATCTACGTATTAGTCATCGCTATTACCATGGT
GATGCGGTTTTGGCAGTACATCAATGGGCGTGGATAGCGGTTTGACTCACGGGGATTTCCAAGTCTCCAC
CCCATTGACGTCAATGGGAGTTTGTTTTGGCACCAAAATCAACGGGACTTTCCAAAATGTCGTAACAACT
CCGCCCCATTGACGCAAATGGGCGGTAGGCGTGTACGGTGGGAGGTCTATATAAGCAGCGCGTTTTGCCT
GTACTGGGTCTCTCTGGTTAGACCAGATCTGAGCCTGGGAGCTCTCTGGCTAACTAGGGAACCCACTGCT
TAAGCCTCAATAAAGCTTGCCTTGAGTGCTTCAAGTAGTGTGTGCCCGTCTGTTGTGTGACTCTGGTAAC
TAGAGATCCCTCAGACCCTTTTAGTCAGTGTGGAAAATCTCTAGCAGTGGCGCCCGAACAGGGACTTGAA
AGCGAAAGGGAAACCAGAGGAGCTCTCTCGACGCAGGACTCGGCTTGCTGAAGCGCGCACGGCAAGAGGC
GAGGGGCGGCGACTGGTGAGTACGCCAAAAATTTTGACTAGCGGAGGCTAGAAGGAGAGAGATGGGTGCG
AGAGCGTCAGTATTAAGCGGGGGAGAATTAGATCGCGATGGGAAAAAATTCGGTTAAGGCCAGGGGGAAA
GAAAAAATATAAATTAAAACATATAGTATGGGCAAGCAGGGAGCTAGAACGATTCGCAGTTAATCCTGGC
CTGTTAGAAACATCAGAAGGCTGTAGACAAATACTGGGACAGCTACAACCATCCCTTCAGACAGGATCAG
AAGAACTTAGATCATTATATAATACAGTAGCAACCCTCTATTGTGTGCATCAAAGGATAGAGATAAAAGA
CACCAAGGAAGCTTTAGACAAGATAGAGGAAGAGCAAAACAAAAGTAAGACCACCGCACAGCAAGCGGCC
GCTGATCTTCAGACCTGGAGGAGGAGATATGAGGGACAATTGGAGAAGTGAATTATATAAATATAAAGTA
GTAAAAATTGAACCATTAGGAGTAGCACCCACCAAGGCAAAGAGAAGAGTGGTGCAGAGAGAAAAAAGAG
CAGTGGGAATAGGAGCTTTGTTCCTTGGGTTCTTGGGAGCAGCAGGAAGCACTATGGGCGCAGCGTCAAT
GACGCTGACGGTACAGGCCAGACAATTATTGTCTGGTATAGTGCAGCAGCAGAACAATTTGCTGAGGGCT
ATTGAGGCGCAACAGCATCTGTTGCAACTCACAGTCTGGGGCATCAAGCAGCTCCAGGCAAGAATCCTGG
CTGTGGAAAGATACCTAAAGGATCAACAGCTCCTGGGGATTTGGGGTTGCTCTGGAAAACTCATTTGCAC
CACTGCTGTGCCTTGGAATGCTAGTTGGAGTAATAAATCTCTGGAACAGATTTGGAATCACACGACCTGG
ATGGAGTGGGACAGAGAAATTAACAATTACACAAGCTTAATACACTCCTTAATTGAAGAATCGCAAAACC
AGCAAGAAAAGAATGAACAAGAATTATTGGAATTAGATAAATGGGCAAGTTTGTGGAATTGGTTTAACA
